>Addgene plasmid #103252 | LSB-hsa-miR-148b-3p | depositor full sequence | sequence record 195553 | Full Sequence
AATTGAGGGGATAACGCAGGAAAGAACATGTGAGCAAAAGGCCAGCAAAAGGCCAGGAACCGTAAAAAGG
CCGCGTTGCTGGCGTTTTTCCATAGGCTCCGCCCCCCTGACGAGCATCACAAAAATCGACGCTCAAGTCA
GAGGTGGCGAAACCCGACAGGACTATAAAGATACCAGGCGTTTCCCCCTGGAAGCTCCCTCGTGCGCTCT
CCTGTTCCGACCCTGCCGCTTACCGGATACCTGTCCGCCTTTCTCCCTTCGGGAAGCGTGGCGCTTTCTC
ATAGCTCACGCTGTAGGTATCTCAGTTCGGTGTAGGTCGTTCGCTCCAAGCTGGGCTGTGTGCACGAACC
CCCCGTTCAGCCCGACCGCTGCGCCTTATCCGGTAACTATCGTCTTGAGTCCAACCCGGTAAGACACGAC
TTATCGCCACTGGCAGCAGCCACTGGTAACAGGATTAGCAGAGCGAGGTATGTAGGCGGTGCTACAGAGT
TCTTGAAGTGGTGGCCTAACTACGGCTACACTAGAAGAACAGTATTTGGTATCTGCGCTCTGCTGAAGCC
AGTTACCTTCGGAAAAAGAGTTGGTAGCTCTTGATCCGGCAAACAAACCACCGCTGGTAGCGGTGGTTTT
TTTGTTTGCAAGCAGCAGATTACGCGCAGAAAAAAAGGATCTCAAGAAGATCCTTTGATCTTTTCTACGG
GGTCTGACGCTCAGTGGAACGAAAACTCACGTTAAGGGATTTTGGTCATGAGATTATCAAAAAGGATCTT
CACCTAGATCCTTTTAAATTAAAAATGAAGTTTTAAATCAATCTAAAGTATATATGAGTAAACTTGGTCT
GACAGTTACCAATGCTTAATCAGTGAGGCACCTATCTCAGCGATCTGTCTATTTCGTTCATCCATAGTTG
CCTGACTCCCCGTCGTGTAGATAACTACGATACGGGAGGGCTTACCATCTGGCCCCAGTGCTGCAATGAT
ACCGCGAGAACCACGCTCACCGGCTCCAGATTTATCAGCAATAAACCAGCCAGCCGGAAGGGCCGAGCGC
AGAAGTGGTCCTGCAACTTTATCCGCCTCCATCCAGTCTATTAATTGTTGCCGGGAAGCTAGAGTAAGTA
GTTCGCCAGTTAATAGTTTGCGCAACGTTGTTGCCATTGCTACAGGCATCGTGGTGTCACGCTCGTCGTT
TGGTATGGCTTCATTCAGCTCCGGTTCCCAACGATCAAGGCGAGTTACATGATCCCCCATGTTGTGCAAA
AAAGCGGTTAGCTCCTTCGGTCCTCCGATCGTTGTCAGAAGTAAGTTGGCCGCAGTGTTATCACTCATGG
TTATGGCAGCACTGCATAATTCTCTTACTGTCATGCCATCCGTAAGATGCTTTTCTGTGACTGGTGAGTA
CTCAACCAAGTCATTCTGAGAATAGTGTATGCGGCGACCGAGTTGCTCTTGCCCGGCGTCAATACGGGAT
AATACCGCGCCACATAGCAGAACTTTAAAAGTGCTCATCATTGGAAAACGTTCTTCGGGGCGAAAACTCT
CAAGGATCTTACCGCTGTTGAGATCCAGTTCGATGTAACCCACTCGTGCACCCAACTGATCTTCAGCATC
TTTTACTTTCACCAGCGTTTCTGGGTGAGCAAAAACAGGAAGGCAAAATGCCGCAAAAAAGGGAATAAGG
GCGACACGGAAATGTTGAATACTCATACTCTTCCTTTTTCAATATTATTGAAGCATTTATCAGGGTTATT
GTCTCATGAGCGGATACATATTTGAATGTAGCTCCGAATTTCTCGAGGGCTTGTCGACGACGGCGGTCTC
CGTCGTCAGGATCATGAATTCGACCCGCCTGCCACCATGACCGAGTACAAGCCCACGGTGCGCCTCGCCA
CCCGCGACGACGTCCCCCGGGCCGTACGCACCCTCGCCGCCGCGTTCGCCGACTACCCCGCCACGCGCCA
CACCGTCGACCCGGACCGCCACATCGAGCGGGTCACCGAGCTGCAAGAACTCTTCCTCACGCGCGTCGGG
CTCGACATCGGCAAGGTGTGGGTCGCGGACGACGGCGCCGCGGTGGCGGTCTGGACCACGCCGGAGAGCG
TCGAAGCGGGGGCGGTGTTCGCCGAGATCGGCCCGCGCATGGCCGAGTTGAGCGGTTCCCGGCTGGCCGC
GCAGCAACAGATGGAAGGCCTCCTGGCGCCGCACCGGCCCAAGGAGCCCGCGTGGTTCCTGGCCACCGTC
GGCGTCTCGCCCGACCACCAGGGCAAGGGTCTGGGCAGCGCCGTCGTGCTCCCCGGAGTGGAGGCGGCCG
AGCGCGCCGGGGTGCCCGCCTTCCTGGAGACATCCGCGCCCCGCAACCTCCCCTTCTACGAGCGGCTCGG
CTTCACCGTCACCGCCGACGTCGAGGTGCCCGAAGGACCGCGCACCTGGTGCATGACCCGCAAGCCCGGT
GCCTGATACGCGTGAATTCACTCCTCAGGTGCAGGCTGCCTATCAGAAGGTGGTGGCTGGTGTGGCCAAT
GCCCTGGCTCACAAATACCACTGAGATCTTTTTCCCTCTGCCAAAAATTATGGGGACATCATGAAGCCCC
TTGAGCATCTGACTTCTGGCTAATAAAGGAAATTTATTTTCATTGCAATAGTGTGTTGGAATTTTTTGTG
TCTCTCACTCGGAAGGACATATGGGAGGGCAAATCATTTAAAACATCAGAATGAGTATTTGGTTTAGAGT
TTGGCAACATATGCCCATATGCTGGCTGCCATGAACAAAGGTTGGCTATAAAGAGGTCATCAGTATATGA
AACAGCCCCCTGCTGTCCATTCCTTATTCCATAGAAAAGCCTTGACTTGAGGTTAGATTTTTTTTATATT
TTGTTTTGTGTTATTTTTTTCTTTAACATCCCTAAAATTTTCCTTACATGTTTTACTAGCCAGATTTTTC
CTCCTCTCCTGACTACTCCCAGTCATAGCTGTCCCTCTTCTCTTATGGAGATCCCTCGACCTGCAGCCCA
AGCTTGAATTCTCTAGAATTACCCTGTTATCCCTATGCTTGGTTTACCGAGCTCTTATTGGTTTTCAAAC
TTCATTGACTGTGCCCAACGCGCCTGGGAGCTCACGGGGACAGCCCCCCCCCAAAGCCCCCAGGGATGTA
ATTACGTCCCTCCCCCGCTAGGGGGCAGCAGCGAGCCGCCCGGGGCTCCGCTCCGGTCCGGCGCTCCCCC
CGCATCCCCGAGCCGGCAGCGTGCGGGGACAGCCCGGGCACGGGGAAGGTGGCACGGGATCGCTTTCCTC
TGAACGCTTCTCGCTGCTCTTTGAGCCTGCAGACACCTGGGGGGATACGGGGAAAAAGCTAGGCTGAAAG
ACCGGTTCTTAGAATGACACGCGCCTGGGAGCTCACGGGGACAGCCCCCCCCCAAAGCCCCCAGGGATGT
AATTACGTCCCTCCCCCGCTAGGGGGCAGCAGCGAGCCGCCCGGGGCTCCGCTCCGGTCCGGCGCTCCCC
CCGCATCCCCGAGCCGGCAGCGTGCGGGGACAGCCCGGGCACGGGGAAGGTGGCACGGGATCGCTTTCCT
CTGAACGCTTCTCGCTGCTCTTTGAGCCTGCAGACACCTGGGGGGATACGGGGAAAAAGCTAACTTCTGA
GACGACAACTTTGTATAGAAAAGTTGGCTCCGAATTCGCCCTTGACAGCAGAGATCCAGTTTGGTTAATT
AATTGGCTCCGGTGCCCGTCAGTGGGCAGAGCGCACATCGCCCACAGTCCCCGAGAAGTTGTGGGGAGGG
GTCGGCAATTGAACCGGTGCCTAGAGAAGGTGGCGCGGGGTAAACTGGGAAAGTGATGTCGTGTACTGGC
TCCGCCTTTTTCCCGAGGGTGGGGGAGAACCGTATATAAGTGCAGTAGTCGCCGTGAACGTTCTTTTTCG
CAACGGGTTTGCCGCCAGAACACAGGTAAGTGCCGTGTGTGGTTCCCGCGGGCCTGGCCTCTTTACGGGT
TATGGCCCTTGCGTGCCTTGAATTACTTCCACCTGGCTGCAGTACGTGATTCTTGATCCCGAGCTTCGGG
TTGGAAGTGGGTGGGAGAGTTCGAGGCCTTGCGCTTAAGGAGCCCCTTCGCCTCGTGCTTGAGTTGAGGC
CTGGCCTGGGCGCTGGGGCCGCCGCGTGCGAATCTGGTGGCACCTTCGCGCCTGTCTCGCTGCTTTCGAT
AAGTCTCTAGCCATTTAAAATTTTTGATGACCTGCTGCGACGCTTTTTTTCTGGCAAGATAGTCTTGTAA
ATGCGGGCCAAGATCTGCACACTGGTATTTCGGTTTTTGGGGCCGCGGGCGGCGACGGGGCCCGTGCGTC
CCAGCGCACATGTTCGGCGAGGCGGGGCCTGCGAGCGCGGCCACCGAGAATCGGACGGGGGTAGTCTCAA
GCTGGCCGGCCTGCTCTGGTGCCTGGCCTCGCGCCGCCGTGTATCGCCCCGCCCTGGGCGGCAAGGCTGG
CCCGGTCGGCACCAGTTGCGTGAGCGGAAAGATGGCCGCTTCCCGGCCCTGCTGCAGGGAGCTCAAAATG
GAGGACGCGGCGCTCGGGAGAGCGGGCGGGTGAGTCACCCACACAAAGGAAAAGGGCCTTTCCGTCCTCA
GCCGTCGCTTCATGTGACTCCACGGAGTACCGGGCGCCGTCCAGGCACCTCGATTAGTTCTCGAGCTTTT
GGAGTACGTCGTCTTTAGGTTGGGGGGAGGGGTTTTATGCGATGGAGTTTCCCCACACTGAGTGGGTGGA
GACTGAAGTTAGGCCAGCTTGGCACTTGATGTAATTCTCCTTGGAATTTGCCCTTTTTGAGTTTGGATCT
TGGTTCATTCTCAAGCCTCAGACAGTGGTTCAAAGTTTTTTTCTTCCATTTCAGGTGTCGTGAGAAGGGC
GAATTCGACCCAAGTTTGTACAAAAAAGCAGGCTGGATCCAGGTGCCACCATGGTGAGCGAGCTGATTAA
GGAGAACATGCACATGAAGCTGTACATGGAGGGCACCGTGAACAACCACCACTTCAAGTGCACATCCGAG
GGCGAAGGCAAGCCCTACGAGGGCACCCAGACCATGAGAATCAAGGCGGTCGAGGGCGGCCCTCTCCCCT
TCGCCTTCGACATCCTGGCTACCAGCTTCATGTACGGCAGCAAAACCTTCATCAACCACACCCAGGGCAT
CCCCGACTTCTTTAAGCAGTCCTTCCCCGAGGGCTTCACATGGGAGAGAGTCACCACATACGAAGATGGG
GGCGTGCTGACCGCTACCCAGGACACCAGCCTCCAGGACGGCTGCCTCATCTACAACGTCAAGATCAGAG
GGGTGAACTTCCCATCCAACGGCCCTGTGATGCAGAAGAAAACACTCGGCTGGGAGGCCTCCACCGAGAC
ACTGTACCCCGCTGACGGCGGCCTGGAAGGCAGAGCCGACATGGCCCTGAAGCTCGTGGGCGGGGGCCAC
CTGATCTGCAACCTTAAGACCACATACAGATCCAAGAAACCCGCTAAGAACCTCAAGATGCCCGGCGTCT
ACTATGTGGACAGGAGACTGGAAAGAATCAAGGAGGCCGACAAAGAGACATACGTCGAGCAGCACGAGGT
GGCTGTGGCCAGATACTGCGACCTCCCTAGCAAACTGGGGCACAAACTTAATTGAGAATTCTACCACCCA
GCTTTCTTGTACAAAGTGGTACGTCTCAAGACCAGAGGTCTCTGCTTTCTAATAAACAAAGTTCTGTGAT
GCACTGAACAAAGTTCTGTGATGCACTGAACAAAGTTCTGTGATGCACTGAACAAAGTTCTGTGATGCAC
TGACAACCAGAAGAGACCTGTGCTTCACTCCTCAGGTGCAGGCTGCCTATCAGAAGGTGGTGGCTGGTGT
GGCCAATGCCCTGGCTCACAAATACCACTGAGATCTTTTTCCCTCTGCCAAAAATTATGGGGACATCATG
AAGCCCCTTGAGCATCTGACTTCTGGCTAATAAAGGAAATTTATTTTCATTGCAATAGTGTGTTGGAATT
TTTTGTGTCTCTCACTCGGAAGGACATATGGGAGGGCAAATCATTTAAAACATCAGAATGAGTATTTGGT
TTAGAGTTTGGCAACATATGCCCATATGCTGGCTGCCATGAACAAAGGTTGGCTATAAAGAGGTCATCAG
TATATGAAACAGCCCCCTGCTGTCCATTCCTTATTCCATAGAAAAGCCTTGACTTGAGGTTAGATTTTTT
TTATATTTTGTTTTGTGTTATTTTTTTCTTTAACATCCCTAAAATTTTCCTTACATGTTTTACTAGCCAG
ATTTTTCCTCCTCTCCTGACTACTCCCAGTCATAGCTGTCCCTCTTCTCTTATGGAGATCCCGAGCGGTG
CGTTTTTATGCTTGTAGTATTGTATAATGTTTTTAAGATCCAAGCTTCTGACCTCTTCTCTTCCTCCCAC
AGGGCCTCGAGACAATTGCATCGATGGTACCAGTGAAAGTCTGCAATGAATTCGAGTTGGCGCGCCTGTC
ATTCTAAATCTCTCTTTCAGCCTAAAGCTTTTTCCCCGTATCCCCCCAGGTGTCTGCAGGCTCAAAGAGC
AGCGAGAAGCGTTCAGAGGAAAGCGATCCCGTGCCACCTTCCCCGTGCCCGGGCTGTCCCCGCACGCTGC
CGGCTCGGGGATGCGGGGGGAGCGCCGGACCGGAGCGGAGCCCCGGGCGGCTCGCTGCTGCCCCCTAGCG
GGGGAGGGACGTAATTACATCCCTGGGGGCTTTGGGAGGGGGCTGTCCCCGTGAGCTCCCAGGCGCGCCT
GTCATTCTAAATCTCTCTTTCAGCCTAAAGCTTTTTCCCCGTATCCCCCCAGGTGTCTGCAGGCTCAAAG
AGCAGCGAGAAGCGTTCAGAGGAAAGCGATCCCGTGCCACCTTCCCCGTGCCCGGGCTGTCCCCGCACGC
TGCCGGCTCGGGGATGCGGGGGGAGCGCCGGACCGGAGCGGAGCCCCGGGCGGCTCGCTGCTGCCCCCTA
GCGGGGGAGGGACGTAATTACATCCCTGGGGGCTTTGGGGGGGGGCTGTCCCCGTGAGCTCCCAGGCGCG
CCAACTCGGTACCGTATCGATGTCGACGTTAACGCTAGTGATATCAACTTTGTATAGAAAAGTTGGCTCC
GAATTCGCCCTTGACAGCAGAGATCCAGTTTGGTTAATTAATTGGCTCCGGTGCCCGTCAGTGGGCAGAG
CGCACATCGCCCACAGTCCCCGAGAAGTTGTGGGGAGGGGTCGGCAATTGAACCGGTGCCTAGAGAAGGT
GGCGCGGGGTAAACTGGGAAAGTGATGTCGTGTACTGGCTCCGCCTTTTTCCCGAGGGTGGGGGAGAACC
GTATATAAGTGCAGTAGTCGCCGTGAACGTTCTTTTTCGCAACGGGTTTGCCGCCAGAACACAGGTAAGT
GCCGTGTGTGGTTCCCGCGGGCCTGGCCTCTTTACGGGTTATGGCCCTTGCGTGCCTTGAATTACTTCCA
CCTGGCTGCAGTACGTGATTCTTGATCCCGAGCTTCGGGTTGGAAGTGGGTGGGAGAGTTCGAGGCCTTG
CGCTTAAGGAGCCCCTTCGCCTCGTGCTTGAGTTGAGGCCTGGCCTGGGCGCTGGGGCCGCCGCGTGCGA
ATCTGGTGGCACCTTCGCGCCTGTCTCGCTGCTTTCGATAAGTCTCTAGCCATTTAAAATTTTTGATGAC
CTGCTGCGACGCTTTTTTTCTGGCAAGATAGTCTTGTAAATGCGGGCCAAGATCTGCACACTGGTATTTC
GGTTTTTGGGGCCGCGGGCGGCGACGGGGCCCGTGCGTCCCAGCGCACATGTTCGGCGAGGCGGGGCCTG
CGAGCGCGGCCACCGAGAATCGGACGGGGGTAGTCTCAAGCTGGCCGGCCTGCTCTGGTGCCTGGCCTCG
CGCCGCCGTGTATCGCCCCGCCCTGGGCGGCAAGGCTGGCCCGGTCGGCACCAGTTGCGTGAGCGGAAAG
ATGGCCGCTTCCCGGCCCTGCTGCAGGGAGCTCAAAATGGAGGACGCGGCGCTCGGGAGAGCGGGCGGGT
GAGTCACCCACACAAAGGAAAAGGGCCTTTCCGTCCTCAGCCGTCGCTTCATGTGACTCCACGGAGTACC
GGGCGCCGTCCAGGCACCTCGATTAGTTCTCGAGCTTTTGGAGTACGTCGTCTTTAGGTTGGGGGGAGGG
GTTTTATGCGATGGAGTTTCCCCACACTGAGTGGGTGGAGACTGAAGTTAGGCCAGCTTGGCACTTGATG
TAATTCTCCTTGGAATTTGCCCTTTTTGAGTTTGGATCTTGGTTCATTCTCAAGCCTCAGACAGTGGTTC
AAAGTTTTTTTCTTCCATTTCAGGTGTCGTGAGAAGGGCGAATTCGACCCAAGTTTGTACAAAAAAGCAG
GCTCGCCACCATGGTGAGCAAGGGCGAGGAGCTGTTCACCGGGGTGGTGCCCATCCTGGTCGAGCTGGAC
GGCGACGTAAACGGCCACAAGTTCAGCGTGAGGGGCGAGGGCGAGGGCGATGCCACCAACGGCAAGCTGA
CCCTGAAGTTCATCTGCACCACCGGCAAGCTGCCCGTGCCCTGGCCCACCCTCGTGACCACCCTGAGCCA
CGGCGTGCAGTGCTTCGCCCGCTACCCCGACCACATGAAGCAGCACGACTTCTTCAAGTCCGCCATGCCC
GAAGGCTACGTCCAGGAGCGCACCATCTTCTTCAAGGACGACGGCACCTACAAGACCCGCGCCGAGGTGA
AGTTCGAGGGCGACACCCTAGTGAACCGCATCGAGCTGAAGGGCGTCGACTTCAAGGAGGACGGCAACAT
CCTGGGGCACAAGCTGGAGTACAACTTCAACAGCCACAACATCTATATCATGGCCGTCAAGCAGAAGAAC
GGCATCAAGGTGAACTTCAAGATCCGCCACAACGTGGAGGACGGCAGCGTGCAGCTCGCCGACCACTACC
AGCAGAACACCCCCATCGGCGACGGCCCCGTGCTGCTGCCCGACAGCCACTACCTGAGCACCCAGTCCGT
GCTGAGCAAAGACCCCAACGAGAAGCGCGATCACATGGTCCTGCTGGAGTTCCGCACCGCCGCCGGGATC
ACTCTCGGCATGGACGAGCTGTACAAGTAATACCACCCAGCTTTCTTGTACAAAGTGGTACGCGTGAATT
CACTCCTCAGGTGCAGGCTGCCTATCAGAAGGTGGTGGCTGGTGTGGCCAATGCCCTGGCTCACAAATAC
CACTGAGATCTTTTTCCCTCTGCCAAAAATTATGGGGACATCATGAAGCCCCTTGAGCATCTGACTTCTG
GCTAATAAAGGAAATTTATTTTCATTGCAATAGTGTGTTGGAATTTTTTGTGTCTCTCACTCGGAAGGAC
ATATGGGAGGGCAAATCATTTAAAACATCAGAATGAGTATTTGGTTTAGAGTTTGGCAACATATGCCCAT
ATGCTGGCTGCCATGAACAAAGGTTGGCTATAAAGAGGTCATCAGTATATGAAACAGCCCCCTGCTGTCC
ATTCCTTATTCCATAGAAAAGCCTTGACTTGAGGTTAGATTTTTTTTATATTTTGTTTTGTGTTATTTTT
TTCTTTAACATCCCTAAAATTTTCCTTACATGTTTTACTAGCCAGATTTTTCCTCCTCTCCTGACTACTC
CCAGTCATAGCTGTCCCTCTTCTCTTATGGAGATCCCTCGACCTGCAGCCCAAGCTTGGCGTAATCATGG
TCATAGCTGTTTCCTGTGTGAAATTGTTATCCGCTCACAATTCCACACAACATACGAGCCGGAAGCATAA
AGTGTAAAGCCTGGGGTGCCTAATGAGTGAGCTAACTCACATTAATTGCGTTGCGCTCACTGCCCGCTTT
CCAGTCGGGAAACCTGTCGTGCCAGCGGATCGACAGTACTAAGCTTGGTCTAATACCCAATCTCTCGTCT
TATCCAGATGTTTTATACGCCTCTGGCCCGTGTCTCAAAATCTCTGATGTTACATTGCACAAGATAAAAT
AATATCATCATGAACAATAAAACTGTCTGCTTACATAAACAGTAATACAAGGGGTGTTATGAGCCATATT
CAACGGGAAACGTCGAGGCCGCGATTAAATTCCAACATGGATGCTGATTTATATGGGTATAAATGGGCTC
GCGATAATGTCGGGCAATCAGGTGCGACAATCTATCGCTTGTATGGGAAGCCCGATGCGCCAGAGTTGTT
TCTGAAACATGGCAAAGGTAGCGTTGCCAATGATGTTACAGATGAGATGGTCAGACTAAACTGGCTGACG
GAATTTATGCCTCTTCCGACCATCAAGCATTTTATCCGTACTCCTGATGATGCATGGTTACTCACCACTG
CGATCCCCGGAAAAACAGCATTCCAGGTATTAGAAGAATATCCTGATTCAGGTGAAAATATTGTTGATGC
GCTGGCAGTGTTCCTGCGCCGGTTGCATTCGATTCCTGTTTGTAATTGTCCTTTTAACAGCGATCGCGTA
TTTCGTCTCGCTCAGGCGCAATCACGAATGAATAACGGTTTGGTTGATGCGAGTGATTTTGATGACGAGC
GTAATGGCTGGCCTGTTGAACAAGTCTGGAAAGAAATGCATAAACTTTTGCCATTCTCACCGGATTCAGT
CGTCACTCATGGTGATTTCTCACTTGATAACCTTATTTTTGACGAGGGGAAATTAATAGGTTGTATTGAT
GTTGGACGAGTCGGAATCGCAGACCGATACCAGGATCTTGCCATCCTATGGAACTGCCTCGGTGAGTTTT
CTCCTTCATTACAGAAACGGCTTTTTCAAAAATATGGTATTGATAATCCTGATATGAATAAATTGCAGTT
TCATTTGATGCTCGATGAGTTTTTCTAATCAGAATTGGTTAATTGGTTGTAACACTGGCAGAGCATTACG
CTGACTTGACGGGACGGCGCAAGCTCATGACCAAAATCCCTTAACGTGAGTTACGCGTCGTTCCACTGAG
CGTCAGAGGTATCACTAGTATTACAGAGGTAAGTTATAACAGTCGCCTAACCC
Features (pLannotate 1.2.2; 28 found; start..end, strand, type, name):
     87..675     -  rep_origin     ori: high-copy-number ColE1/pMB1/pBR322/pUC origin of replication
    846..1706    -  CDS            AmpR: β-lactamase; bla; confers resistance to ampicillin, carbenicillin, and related antibiotics
   1707..1778    -  promoter       AmpR promoter: bla
   1857..2456    +  CDS            PuroR: puromycin N-acetyltransferase; pac from Streptomyces alboniger; confers resistance to puromycin
   2461..2541    +  CDS            HBB (fragment): HBB_PONPY - Experimental evidence at transcript level: Swiss-Prot protein existence level 2. Involved in oxygen transport from the lung to the various peripheral tissues. From Pongo pygmaeus (Bornean orangutan).
   2612..2667    +  polyA_signal   β-globin poly(A) signal: rabbit β-globin polyadenylation signal (Gil and Proudfoot, 1987)
   3646..3666    +  protein_bind   attB4: mutant version of attB; core recombination site for the Gateway® BP reaction BP Clonase™
   3734..3945    +  promoter       EF-1α core promoter: core promoter for human elongation factor EF-1α
   3946..4884    +  intron         EF-1α intron A: intron upstream of the start codon of human EF-1α
   4911..4931    +  protein_bind   attB1: mutant version of attB; core recombination site for the Gateway® BP reaction BP Clonase™
   4951..5646    +  CDS            mKate2: mKate2 is a basic (constitutively fluorescent) red fluorescent protein published in 2009, derived from Entacmaea quadricolor. It is reported to be a rapidly-maturing monomer with moderate acid sensitivity.
   5666..5690    -  protein_bind   attB2: mutant version of attB; recombination site for the Gateway® BP reaction BP Clonase™
   5834..5908    +  CDS            HBB (fragment): HBB_PONPY - Experimental evidence at transcript level: Swiss-Prot protein existence level 2. Involved in oxygen transport from the lung to the various peripheral tissues. From Pongo pygmaeus (Bornean orangutan).
   5979..6034    +  polyA_signal   β-globin poly(A) signal: rabbit β-globin polyadenylation signal (Gil and Proudfoot, 1987)
   6418..6443    +  misc_feature   SA: splice acceptor site
   7115..7135    +  protein_bind   attB4: mutant version of attB; core recombination site for the Gateway® BP reaction BP Clonase™
   7203..7414    +  promoter       EF-1α core promoter: core promoter for human elongation factor EF-1α
   7415..8353    +  intron         EF-1α intron A: intron upstream of the start codon of human EF-1α
   8380..8400    +  protein_bind   attB1: mutant version of attB; core recombination site for the Gateway® BP reaction BP Clonase™
   8411..9127    +  CDS            EBFP2: EBFP2 is a basic (constitutively fluorescent) blue fluorescent protein published in 2007, derived from Aequorea victoria. It is reported to be a rapidly-maturing monomer with moderate acid sensitivity.
   9135..9159    -  protein_bind   attB2: mutant version of attB; recombination site for the Gateway® BP reaction BP Clonase™
   9163..9243    +  CDS            HBB (fragment): HBB_PONPY - Experimental evidence at transcript level: Swiss-Prot protein existence level 2. Involved in oxygen transport from the lung to the various peripheral tissues. From Pongo pygmaeus (Bornean orangutan).
   9314..9369    +  polyA_signal   β-globin poly(A) signal: rabbit β-globin polyadenylation signal (Gil and Proudfoot, 1987)
   9752..9774    -  protein_bind   lac operator (fragment): The lac repressor binds to the lac operator to inhibit transcription in E. coli. This inhibition can be relieved by adding lactose or isopropyl-β-D-thiogalactopyranoside (IPTG). lac repressor encoded by lacI
   9778..9808    -  promoter       lac promoter: promoter for the E. coli lac operon
   9823..9844    -  protein_bind   CAP binding site: CAP binding activates transcription in the presence of cAMP. E. coli catabolite activator protein
   9857..9896    -  CDS            lacI (fragment): lac repressor; lacI; The lac repressor binds to the lac operator to inhibit transcription in E. coli. This inhibition can be relieved by adding lactose or isopropyl-β-D-thiogalactopyranoside (IPTG).
  10069..10878   +  CDS            KanR: aminoglycoside phosphotransferase; aph(3')-Ia; confers resistance to kanamycin in bacteria or G418 (Geneticin®) in eukaryotes
