[The description below was written by a language model from this plasmid's Addgene catalogue record and pLannotate feature annotations shown in this document.]
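Description:
LSB-hsa-miR-148b-3p is an 11 kb mammalian expression plasmid built on the Low Sensor Backbone (LSB), designed as a two-colour fluorescent sensor of microRNA activity for synthetic biology work. It replicates in E. coli from a high-copy ColE1/pUC-type origin and carries both a β-lactamase gene and an aph(3')-Ia kanamycin resistance gene, so it is maintained under dual ampicillin and kanamycin selection. A puromycin N-acetyltransferase coding sequence followed by a rabbit β-globin polyadenylation signal is also present and, according to the depositor, supports puromycin selection in mammalian cells. No dedicated mammalian promoter is annotated directly upstream of it.

The payload consists of two parallel transcription units, each driven by the human EF-1α core promoter with its intron A and terminated by a β-globin poly(A) signal. Flanking attB4, attB1 and attB2 sites are left over from Gateway-style assembly. The first unit expresses the red fluorescent protein mKate2, whose 3' UTR carries the target site for human miR-148b-3p. This site is not annotated in the feature table but would lie between the mKate2 coding region and its poly(A) signal. The second unit expresses the blue protein EBFP2 without a miRNA target and serves as an internal reference. When miR-148b-3p is active in a transfected cell, the mKate2 transcript is repressed while EBFP2 is unaffected, so the ratio of red to blue fluorescence reports miRNA activity independently of plasmid dose.

The depositor notes that the repeated poly(A) elements make the plasmid inherently unstable. The physical plasmid also differs slightly from the deposited sequence, including short insertions flanking the puromycin coding region that do not impair selection.
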