Addgene plasmid #103252: LSB-hsa-miR-148b-3p
Purpose: Used to sense miRNA activity using fluorescence based tools. hsa-miR-148b-3p target in 3' UTR of of mKate. miRNA activity can be measured by the repression of mKate2 relative to EBFP2 fluorescent proteins . Plasmid is inherently unstable; please see Depositor Comments
Depositing lab: Ron Weiss. Depositing organization: Massachusetts Institute of Technology. Publication: A mixed antagonistic/synergistic miRNA repression model enables accurate predictions of multi-input miRNA sensor activity. Gam JJ, Babb J, Weiss R. Nat Commun. 2018 Jun 22;9(1):2430. doi: 10.1038/s41467-018-04575-0. PubMed 29934631.
Backbone
  Vector backbone: Low Sensor Backbone (LSB)
  Vector type: Mammalian Expression, Synthetic Biology
Growth in bacteria
  Bacterial resistance: Ampicillin and Kanamycin, 100 & 50 μg/mL
  Growth temperature: 30°C
  Growth strain: NEB Stable
  Copy number: High Copy
Gene/Insert
  Gene/Insert name: hsa-miR-148b-3p target
  Species: H. sapiens (human)
  Entrez Gene: MIR148B (a.k.a. MIRN148B, mir-148b)
  Promoter: EF-1a
  Cloning method: Gibson Cloning
Terms and licenses: Academic/Nonprofit Terms; Industry Terms: Not Available to Industry
Depositor comments: Please note that this plasmid is inherently unstable due to a repeating poly A element. We recommend performing a diagnostic digest on multiple colonies upon receipt. The depositors would like to note the presence of several discrepancies between the depositor sequence and physical plasmid sequence. In particular, the sequences upstream and downstream of the puromycin coding region have 10 bp insertions which do not affect the ability to perform puromycin selection. The sequences for those regions within the physical plasmids are as follows: Upstream of Puro: GAATTCGACCGCCTGTCTCAAGGTGCCACC; Downstream of Puro: GCTTTGAGACTACGCGTGAATTCACTCCTC.
How to cite: LSB-hsa-miR-148b-3p was a gift from Ron Weiss (Addgene plasmid # 103252 ; http://n2t.net/addgene:103252 ; RRID:Addgene_103252)
