>Addgene plasmid #103252 | LSB-hsa-miR-148b-3p | depositor partial sequence | sequence record 195554 | hsa-miR-148b-3p target
ACAAAGTTCTGTGATGCACTGA
