>Addgene plasmid #103252 | LSB-hsa-miR-148b-3p | addgene partial sequence | sequence record 269519 | mKate2-F 5'-ACCCGCTAAGAACCTCAAGA-3'
AATCAAGGAGGCCGACAAAGAGACATACGTCGAGCAGCACGAGGTGGCTGTGGCCAGATACTGCGACCTC
CCTAGCAAACTGGGGCACAAACTTAATTGAGAATTCTACCACCCAGCTTTCTTGTACAAAGTGGTACGTC
TCAAGACCAGAGGTCTCTGCTTTCTAATAAACAAAGTTCTGTGATGCACTGAACAAAGTTCTGTGATGCA
CTGAACAAAGTTCTGTGATGCACTGAACAAAGTTCTGTGATGCACTGACAACCAGAAGAGACCTGTGCTT
CACTCCTCAGGTGCAGGCTGCCTATCAGAAGGTGGTGGCTGGTGTGGCCAATGCCCTGGCTCACAAATAC
CACTGAGATCTTTTTCCCTCTGCCAAAAATTATGGGGACATCATGAAGCCCCTTGAGCATCTGACTTCTG
GCTAATAAAGGAAATTTATTTTCATTGCAATAGTGTGTTGGAATTTTTTGTGTCTCTCACTCGGAAGGAC
ATATGGGAGGGCAAATCATTTAAAACATCAGAATGAGTATTTGGTTTAGAGTTTGGCAACATATGCCCAT
ATGCTGGCTGCCATGAACAAAGGTTGGCTATAAAGAGGTCATCAGTATATGAAACAGCCCCCTGCTGTCC
ATTCCTTATTCCATAGAAAAGCCTTGACTTGAGGTTAGATTTTTTTT
